>Addgene plasmid #77302 | CMPK1 gRNA (BRDN0001145332) | addgene full sequence | sequence record 187496 | Addgene Assembled Sequence
CCCGGGTGCAAAGATGGATAAAGTTTTAAACAGAGAGGAATCTTTGCAGCTAATGGACCTTCTAGGTCTT
GAAAGGAGTGGGAATTGGCTCCGGTGCCCGTCAGTGGGCAGAGCGCACATCGCCCACAGTCCCCGAGAAG
TTGGGGGGAGGGGTCGGCAATTGATCCGGTGCCTAGAGAAGGTGGCGCGGGGTAAACTGGGAAAGTGATG
TCGTGTACTGGCTCCGCCTTTTTCCCGAGGGTGGGGGAGAACCGTATATAAGTGCAGTAGTCGCCGTGAA
CGTTCTTTTTCGCAACGGGTTTGCCGCCAGAACACAGGTAAGTGCCGTGTGTGGTTCCCGCGGGCCTGGC
CTCTTTACGGGTTATGGCCCTTGCGTGCCTTGAATTACTTCCACCTGGCTGCAGTACGTGATTCTTGATC
CCGAGCTTCGGGTTGGAAGTGGGTGGGAGAGTTCGAGGCCTTGCGCTTAAGGAGCCCCTTCGCCTCGTGC
TTGAGTTGAGGCCTGGCCTGGGCGCTGGGGCCGCCGCGTGCGAATCTGGTGGCACCTTCGCGCCTGTCTC
GCTGCTTTCGATAAGTCTCTAGCCATTTAAAATTTTTGATGACCTGCTGCGACGCTTTTTTTCTGGCAAG
ATAGTCTTGTAAATGCGGGCCAAGATCTGCACACTGGTATTTCGGTTTTTGGGGCCGCGGGCGGCGACGG
GGCCCGTGCGTCCCAGCGCACATGTTCGGCGAGGCGGGGCCTGCGAGCGCGGCCACCGAGAATCGGACGG
GGGTAGTCTCAAGCTGGCCGGCCTGCTCTGGTGCCTGGCCTCGCGCCGCCGTGTATCGCCCCGCCCTGGG
CGGCAAGGCTGGCCCGGTCGGCACCAGTTGCGTGAGCGGAAAGATGGCCGCTTCCCGGCCCTGCTGCAGG
GAGCTCAAAATGGAGGACGCGGCGCTCGGGAGAGCGGGCGGGTGAGTCACCCACACAAAGGAAAAGGGCC
TTTCCGTCCTCAGCCGTCGCTTCATGTGACTCCACGGAGTACCGGGCGCCGTCCAGGCACCTCGATTAGT
TCTCGAGCTTTTGGAGTACGTCGTCTTTAGGTTGGGGGGAGGGGTTTTATGCGATGGAGTTTCCCCACAC
TGAGTGGGTGGAGACTGAAGTTAGGCCAGCTTGGCACTTGATGTAATTCTCCTTGGAATTTGCCCTTTTT
GAGTTTGGATCTTGGTTCATTCTCAAGCCTCAGACAGTGGTTCAAAGTTTTTTTCTTCCATTTCAGGTGT
CGTGACGTACGGCCACCATGACCGAGTACAAGCCCACGGTGCGCCTCGCCACCCGCGACGACGTCCCCAG
GGCCGTACGCACCCTCGCCGCCGCGTTCGCCGACTACCCCGCCACGCGCCACACCGTCGATCCGGACCGC
CACATCGAGCGGGTCACCGAGCTGCAAGAACTCTTCCTCACGCGCGTCGGGCTCGACATCGGCAAGGTGT
GGGTCGCGGACGACGGCGCCGCCGTGGCGGTCTGGACCACGCCGGAGAGCGTCGAAGCGGGGGCGGTGTT
CGCCGAGATCGGCCCGCGCATGGCCGAGTTGAGCGGTTCCCGGCTGGCCGCGCAGCAACAGATGGAAGGC
CTCCTGGCGCCGCACCGGCCCAAGGAGCCCGCGTGGTTCCTGGCCACCGTCGGAGTCTCGCCCGACCACC
AGGGCAAGGGTCTGGGCAGCGCCGTCGTGCTCCCCGGAGTGGAGGCGGCCGAGCGCGCCGGGGTGCCCGC
CTTCCTGGAGACCTCCGCGCCCCGCAACCTCCCCTTCTACGAGCGGCTCGGCTTCACCGTCACCGCCGAC
GTCGAGGTGCCCGAAGGACCGCGCACCTGGTGCATGACCCGCAAGCCCGGTGCCTGAACGCGTTAAGTCG
ACAATCAACCTCTGGATTACAAAATTTGTGAAAGATTGACTGGTATTCTTAACTATGTTGCTCCTTTTAC
GCTATGTGGATACGCTGCTTTAATGCCTTTGTATCATGCTATTGCTTCCCGTATGGCTTTCATTTTCTCC
TCCTTGTATAAATCCTGGTTGCTGTCTCTTTATGAGGAGTTGTGGCCCGTTGTCAGGCAACGTGGCGTGG
TGTGCACTGTGTTTGCTGACGCAACCCCCACTGGTTGGGGCATTGCCACCACCTGTCAGCTCCTTTCCGG
GACTTTCGCTTTCCCCCTCCCTATTGCCACGGCGGAACTCATCGCCGCCTGCCTTGCCCGCTGCTGGACA
GGGGCTCGGCTGTTGGGCACTGACAATTCCGTGGTGTTGTCGGGGAAATCATCGTCCTTTCCTTGGCTGC
TCGCCTGTGTTGCCACCTGGATTCTGCGCGGGACGTCCTTCTGCTACGTCCCTTCGGCCCTCAATCCAGC
GGACCTTCCTTCCCGCGGCCTGCTGCCGGCTCTGCGGCCTCTTCCGCGTCTTCGCCTTCGCCCTCAGACG
AGTCGGATCTCCCTTTGGGCCGCCTCCCCGCGTCGACTTTAAGACCAATGACTTACAAGGCAGCTGTAGA
TCTTAGCCACTTTTTAAAAGAAAAGGGGGGACTGGAAGGGCTAATTCACTCCCAACGAAGACAAGATCTG
CTTTTTGCTTGTACTGGGTCTCTCTGGTTAGACCAGATCTGAGCCTGGGAGCTCTCTGGCTAACTAGGGA
ACCCACTGCTTAAGCCTCAATAAAGCTTGCCTTGAGTGCTTCAAGTAGTGTGTGCCCGTCTGTTGTGTGA
CTCTGGTAACTAGAGATCCCTCAGACCCTTTTAGTCAGTGTGGAAAATCTCTAGCAGTACGTATAGTAGT
TCATGTCATCTTATTATTCAGTATTTATAACTTGCAAAGAAATGAATATCAGAGAGTGAGAGGAACTTGT
TTATTGCAGCTTATAATGGTTACAAATAAAGCAATAGCATCACAAATTTCACAAATAAAGCATTTTTTTC
ACTGCATTCTAGTTGTGGTTTGTCCAAACTCATCAATGTATCTTATCATGTCTGGCTCTAGCTATCCCGC
CCCTAACTCCGCCCATCCCGCCCCTAACTCCGCCCAGTTCCGCCCATTCTCCGCCCCATGGCTGACTAAT
TTTTTTTATTTATGCAGAGGCCGAGGCCGCCTCGGCCTCTGAGCTATTCCAGAAGTAGTGAGGAGGCTTT
TTTGGAGGCCTAGGGACGTACCCAATTCGCCCTATAGTGAGTCGTATTACGCGCGCTCACTGGCCGTCGT
TTTACAACGTCGTGACTGGGAAAACCCTGGCGTTACCCAACTTAATCGCCTTGCAGCACATCCCCCTTTC
GCCAGCTGGCGTAATAGCGAAGAGGCCCGCACCGATCGCCCTTCCCAACAGTTGCGCAGCCTGAATGGCG
AATGGG
[124 nt withheld, positions 3367-3490]
C
[91 nt withheld, positions 3492-3582]
A
[49 nt withheld, positions 3584-3632]
CCTTTGACGTTGGAGTCCACGTTCTTT
[37 nt withheld, positions 3660-3696]
ACCCTATCTCGGTCTATTCTTTTGATTTATAAGGGATTTTGCCGATTTCGGCCTATTGGTTAAAAAATGA
GCTGATTTAACAAAAATTTAACGCGAATTTTAACAAAATATTAACGCTTACAATTTAGGTGGCACTTTTC
GGGGAAATGTGCGCGGAACCCCTATTTGTTTATTTTTCTAAATACATTCAAATATGTATCCGCTCATGAG
ACAATAACCCTGATAAATGCTTCAATAATATTGAAAAAGGAAGAGTATGAGTATTCAACATTTCCGTGTC
GCCCTTATTCCCTTTTTTGCGGCATTTTGCCTTCCTGTTTTTGCTCACCCAGAAACGCTGGTGAAAGTAA
AAGATGCTGAAGATCAGTTGGGTGCACGAGTGGGTTACATCGAACTGGATCTCAACAGCGGTAAGATCCT
TGAGAGTTTTCGCCCCGAAGAACGTTTTCCAATGATGAGCACTTTTAAAGTTCTGCTATGTGGCGCGGTA
TTATCCCGTATTGACGCCGGGCAAGAGCAACTCGGTCGCCGCATACACTATTCTCAGAATGACTTGGTTG
AGTACTCACCAGTCACAGAAAAGCATCTTACGGATGGCATGACAGTAAGAGAATTATGCAGTGCTGCCAT
AACCATGAGTGATAACACTGCGGCCAACTTACTTCTGACAACGATCGGAGGACCGAAGGAGCTAACCGCT
TTTTTGCACAACATGGGGGATCATGTAACTCGCCTTGATCGTTGGGAACCGGAGCTGAATGAAGCCATAC
CAAACGACGAGCGTGACACCACGATGCCTGTAGCAATGGCAACAACGTTGCGCAAACTATTAACTGGCGA
ACTACTTACTCTAGCTTCCCGGCAACAATTAATAGACTGGATGGAGGCGGATAAAGTTGCAGGACCACTT
CTGCGCTCGGCCCTTCCGGCTGGCTGGTTTATTGCTGATAAATCTGGAGCCGGTGAGCGTGGGTCTCGCG
GTATCATTGCAGCACTGGGGCCAGATGGTAAGCCCTCCCGTATCGTAGTTATCTACACGACGGGGAGTCA
GGCAACTATGGATGAACGAAATAGACAGATCGCTGAGATAGGTGCCTCACTGATTAAGCATTGGTAACTG
TCAGACCAAGTTTACTCATATATACTTTAGATTGATTTAAAACTTCATTTTTAATTTAAAAGGATCTAGG
TGAAGATCCTTTTTGATAATCTCATGACCAAAATCCCTTAACGTGAGTTTTCGTTCCACTGAGCGTCAGA
CCCCGTAGAAAAGATCAAAGGATCTTCTTGAGATCCTTTTTTTCTGCGCGTAATCTGCTGCTTGCAAACA
AAAAAACCACCGCTACCAGCGGTGGTTTGTTTGCCGGATCAAGAGCTACCAACTCTTTTTCCGAAGGTAA
CTGGCTTCAGCAGAGCGCAGATACCAAATACTGTTCTTCTAGTGTAGCCGTAGTTAGGCCACCACTTCAA
GAACTCTGTAGCACCGCCTACATACCTCGCTCTGCTAATCCTGTTACCAGTGGCTGCTGCCAGTGGCGAT
AAGTCGTGTCTTACCGGGTTGGACTCAAGACGATAGTTACCGGATAAGGCGCAGCGGTCGGGCTGAACGG
GGGGTTCGTGCACACAGCCCAGCTTGGAGCGAACGACCTACACCGAACTGAGATACCTACAGCGTGAGCT
ATGAGAAAGCGCCACGCTTCCCGAAGGGAGAAAGGCGGACAGGTATCCGGTAAGCGGCAGGGTCGGAACA
GGAGAGCGCACGAGGGAGCTTCCAGGGGGAAACGCCTGGTATCTTTATAGTCCTGTCGGGTTTCGCCACC
TCTGACTTGAGCGTCGATTTTTGTGATGCTCGTCAGGGGGGCGGAGCCTATGGAAAAACGCCAGCAACGC
GGCCTTTTTACGGTTCCTGGCCTTTTGCTGGCCTTTTGCTCACATGTTCTTTCCTGCGTTATCCCCTGAT
TCTGTGGATAACCGTATTACCGCCTTTGAGTGAGCTGATACCGCTCGCCGCAGCCGAACGACCGAGCGCA
GCGAGTCAGTGAGCGAGGAAGCGGAAGAGCGCCCAATACGCAAACCGCCTCTCCCCGCGCGTTGGCCGAT
TCATTAATGCAGCTGGCACGACAGGTTTCCCGACTGGAAAGCGGGCAGTGAGCGCAACGCAATTAATGTG
AGTTAGCTCACTCATTAGGCACCCCAGGCTTTACACTTTATGCTTCCGGCTCGTATGTTGTGTGGAATTG
TGAGCGGATAACAATTTCACACAGGAAACAGCTATGACCATGATTACGCCAAGCGCGCAATTAACCCTCA
CTAAAGGGAACAAAAGCTGGAGCTGCAAGCTTAATGTAGTCTTATGCAATACTCTTGTAGTCTTGCAACA
TGGTAACGATGAGTTAGCAACATGCCTTACAAGGAGAGAAAAAGCACCGTGCATGCCGATTGGTGGAAGT
AAGGTGGTACGATCGTGCCTTATTAGGAAGGCAACAGACGGGTCTGACATGGATTGGACGAACCACTGAA
TTGCCGCATTGCAGAGATATTGTATTTAAGTGCCTAGCTCGATACATAAACGGGTCTCTCTGGTTAGACC
AGATCTGAGCCTGGGAGCTCTCTGGCTAACTAGGGAACCCACTGCTTAAGCCTCAATAAAGCTTGCCTTG
AGTGCTTCAAGTAGTGTGTGCCCGTCTGTTGTGTGACTCTGGTAACTAGAGATCCCTCAGACCCTTTTAG
TCAGTGTGGAAAATCTCTAGCAGTGGCGCCCGAACAGGGACTTGAAAGCGAAAGGGAAACCAGAGGAGCT
CTCTCGACGCAGGACTCGGCTTGCTGAAGCGCGCACGGCAAGAGGCGAGGGGCGGCGACTGGTGAGTACG
CCAAAAATTTTGACTAGCGGAGGCTAGAAGGAGAGAGATGGGTGCGAGAGCGTCAGTATTAAGCGGGGGA
GAATTAGATCGCGATGGGAAAAAATTCGGTTAAGGCCAGGGGGAAAGAAAAAATATAAATTAAAACATAT
AGTATGGGCAAGCAGGGAGCTAGAACGATTCGCAGTTAATCCTGGCCTGTTAGAAACATCAGAAGGCTGT
AGACAAATACTGGGACAGCTACAACCATCCCTTCAGACAGGATCAGAAGAACTTAGATCATTATATAATA
CAGTAGCAACCCTCTATTGTGTGCATCAAAGGATAGAGATAAAAGACACCAAGGAAGCTTTAGACAAGAT
AGAGGAAGAGCAAAACAAAAGTAAGACCACCGCACAGCAAGCGGCCGCTGATCTTCAGACCTGGAGGAGG
AGATATGAGGGACAATTGGAGAAGTGAATTATATAAATATAAAGTAGTAAAAATTGAACCATTAGGAGTA
GCACCCACCAAGGCAAAGAGAAGAGTGGTGCAGAGAGAAAAAAGAGCAGTGGGAATAGGAGCTTTGTTCC
TTGGGTTCTTGGGAGCAGCAGGAAGCACTATGGGCGCAGCGTCAATGACGCTGACGGTACAGGCCAGACA
ATTATTGTCTGGTATAGTGCAGCAGCAGAACAATTTGCTGAGGGCTATTGAGGCGCAACAGCATCTGTTG
CAACTCACAGTCTGGGGCATCAAGCAGCTCCAGGCAAGAATCCTGGCTGTGGAAAGATACCTAAAGGATC
AACAGCTCCTGGGGATTTGGGGTTGCTCTGGAAAACTCATTTGCACCACTGCTGTGCCTTGGAATGCTAG
TTGGAGTAATAAATCTCTGGAACAGATTTGGAATCACACGACCTGGATGGAGTGGGACAGAGAAATTAAC
AATTACACAAGCTTAATACACTCCTTAATTGAAGAATCGCAAAACCAGCAAGAAAAGAATGAACAAGAAT
TATTGGAATTAGATAAATGGGCAAGTTTGTGGAATTGGTTTAACATAACAAATTGGCTGTGGTATATAAA
ATTATTCATAATGATAGTAGGAGGCTTGGTAGGTTTAAGAATAGTTTTTGCTGTACTTTCTATAGTGAAT
AGAGTTAGGCAGGGATATTCACCATTATCGTTTCAGACCCACCTCCCAACCCCGAGGGGACCCAGAGAGG
GCCTATTTCCCATGATTCCTTCATATTTGCATATACGATACAAGGCTGTTAGAGAGATAATTAGAATTAA
TTTGACTGTAAACACAAAGATATTAGTACAAAATACGTGACGTAGAAAGTAATAATTTCTTGGGTAGTTT
GCAGTTTTAAAATTATGTTTTAAAATGGACTATCATATGCTTACCGTAACTTGAAAGTATTTCGATTTCT
TGGCTTTATATATCTTGTGGAAAGGACGAAACACCGAGCAGAGGAGAATCGGCCGGGTTTTAGAGCTAGA
AATAGCAAGTTAAAATAAGGCTAGTCCGTTATCAACTTGAAAAAGTGGCACCGAGTCGGTGCTTTTTTAA
GCTTGGCGTAACTAGATCTTGAGACAAATGGCAGTATTCATCCACAATTTTAAAAGAAAAGGGGGGATTG
GGGGGTACAGTGCAGGGGAAAGAATAGTAGACATAATAGCAACAGACATACAAACTAAAGAATTACAAAA
ACAAATTACAAAAATTCAAAATTTTCGGGTTTATTACAGGGACAGCAGAGATCCACTTTGGCGCCGGCTC
GAGGGGG
Features (pLannotate 1.2.2; 29 found; start..end, strand, type, name):
     14..80      +  CDS            small t antigen (fragment): SV40 (simian virus 40) small t antigen
    106..317     +  promoter       EF-1α core promoter: core promoter for human elongation factor EF-1α
    318..1256    +  intron         EF-1α intron A: intron upstream of the start codon of human EF-1α
   1278..1877    +  CDS            PuroR (fragment): puromycin N-acetyltransferase; pac from Streptomyces; confers resistance to puromycin
   1893..2481    +  misc_feature   WPRE: woodchuck hepatitis virus posttranscriptional regulatory element
   2532..2551    +  misc_feature   cPPT/CTS (fragment): central polypurine tract and central termination sequence of HIV-1
   2553..2786    +  LTR            3' LTR (ΔU3): self-inactivating 3' long terminal repeat (LTR) from HIV-1
   2864..2985    +  polyA_signal   SV40 poly(A) signal: SV40 polyadenylation signal
   3025..3160    +  rep_origin     SV40 ori: SV40 origin of replication
   3181..3199    -  promoter       T7 promoter: promoter for bacteriophage T7 RNA polymerase
   3207..3362    +  CDS            lacZα (fragment): LacZα fragment of β-galactosidase; lacZ fragment
   3367..3795    +  rep_origin     f1 ori (sequence partly withheld): f1 bacteriophage origin of replication; arrow indicates direction of (+) strand synthesis
   3848..3952    +  promoter       AmpR promoter: bla
   3953..4813    +  CDS            AmpR: β-lactamase; bla; confers resistance to ampicillin, carbenicillin, and related antibiotics
   4984..5572    +  rep_origin     ori: high-copy-number ColE1/pMB1/pBR322/pUC origin of replication
   5755..5847    +  CDS            lacI (fragment): lac repressor; lacI; The lac repressor binds to the lac operator to inhibit transcription in E. coli. This inhibition can be relieved by adding lactose or isopropyl-β-D-thiogalactopyranoside (IPTG).
   5860..5881    +  protein_bind   CAP binding site: CAP binding activates transcription in the presence of cAMP. E. coli catabolite activator protein
   5896..5926    +  promoter       lac promoter: promoter for the E. coli lac operon
   5934..5950    +  protein_bind   lac operator: The lac repressor binds to the lac operator to inhibit transcription in E. coli. This inhibition can be relieved by adding lactose or isopropyl-β-D-thiogalactopyranoside (IPTG). lac repressor encoded by lacI
   5995..6013    +  promoter       T3 promoter: promoter for bacteriophage T3 RNA polymerase
   6041..6267    +  promoter       RSV promoter: Rous sarcoma virus enhancer/promoter
   6268..6448    +  LTR            5' LTR (truncated): truncated 5' long terminal repeat (LTR) from HIV-1
   6495..6620    +  misc_feature   HIV-1 Ψ: packaging signal of human immunodeficiency virus type 1
   6604..6967    +  CDS            HIV-1 gag (fragment): gag protein from human immunodeficiency virus 1; gag
   7113..7346    +  misc_feature   RRE: The Rev response element (RRE) of HIV-1 allows for Rev-dependent mRNA export from the nucleus to the cytoplasm.
   7723..7749    +  CDS            Rev (fragment): human immunodeficiency virus 1 (HIV-1) Rev protein; rev; enhances nuclear export of unspliced and incompletely spliced viral mRNAs
   7753..7993    +  promoter       U6 promoter: RNA polymerase III promoter for human U6 snRNA
   8023..8098    +  misc_RNA       gRNA scaffold: guide RNA scaffold for the Streptococcus pyogenes CRISPR/Cas9 system
   8154..8271    +  misc_feature   cPPT/CTS: central polypurine tract and central termination sequence of HIV-1
