[The description below was written by a language model from this plasmid's Addgene catalogue record and pLannotate feature annotations shown in this document.]
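Description:
CMPK1 gRNA (BRDN0001145332) is a third-generation lentiviral CRISPR guide plasmid built on the lentiGuide-Puro backbone, carrying a single guide RNA directed against human CMPK1 (cytidine/uridine monophosphate kinase 1). It is one member of a human kinome gRNA collection. The depositor notes that the guide was designed against two CMPK1 reference transcripts. In bacteria the plasmid replicates from a high-copy ColE1/pUC-type origin and is selected with ampicillin through the bla gene. An f1 origin, lac promoter/operator remnants and T3/T7 promoters are carried over from the cloning backbone.

The lentiviral transfer cassette begins with an RSV promoter fused to a truncated HIV-1 5' LTR, which makes genomic RNA production in packaging cells Tat-independent. It is followed by the Ψ packaging signal with a gag fragment and the Rev response element. Downstream, a human U6 RNA polymerase III promoter drives the CMPK1-targeting spacer joined to the Streptococcus pyogenes Cas9 guide scaffold, followed by the cPPT/CTS, which aids nuclear import of the viral genome. An EF-1α core promoter with its intron A then expresses puromycin N-acetyltransferase for selection of transduced mammalian cells. WPRE enhances transcript expression, and the ΔU3 3' LTR makes the integrated provirus self-inactivating. An SV40 poly(A) signal and SV40 origin lie beyond the 3' LTR.

The plasmid does not encode Cas9, so it must be used with a separate Cas9 lentivector or in cells that already express Cas9. It is typically used for stable guide delivery for CMPK1 knockout.
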