Addgene plasmid #77302: CMPK1 gRNA (BRDN0001145332)
Purpose: 3rd generation lentiviral gRNA plasmid targeting human CMPK1
Depositing lab: John Doench & David Root. Depositing organization: Broad Institute. Publication: Optimized sgRNA design to maximize activity and minimize off-target effects of CRISPR-Cas9. Doench JG, Fusi N, Sullender M, Hegde M, Vaimberg EW, Donovan KF, Smith I, Tothova Z, Wilen C, Orchard R, Virgin HW, Listgarten J, Root DE. Nat Biotechnol. 2016 Jan 18. doi: 10.1038/nbt.3437. PubMed 26780180.
Backbone
  Vector backbone: lentiGuide-Puro
  Backbone manufacturer: Zhang Lab (Addgene plasmid # 52963)
  Vector type: Mammalian Expression, Lentiviral, CRISPR
  Selectable markers: Puromycin
Growth in bacteria
  Bacterial resistance: Ampicillin, 100 μg/mL
  Growth temperature: 37°C
  Growth strain: DH5alpha
  Copy number: High Copy
Gene/Insert
  Gene/Insert name: CMPK1 (alt names: CMPK1; NM_001136140.1)
  gRNA/shRNA sequence: AGCAGAGGAGAATCGGCCGG
  Species: H. sapiens (human)
  Entrez Gene: CMPK1 (a.k.a. CK, CMK, CMPK, UMK, UMP-CMPK, UMPK)
  Promoter: hU6
  Cloning method: Unknown
  Sequencing primers: 5′ U6-F; 3′ pS2-R
Terms and licenses: Academic/Nonprofit Terms; Industry Terms: Not Available to Industry
Depositor comments: The gRNA was designed to target the following Genbank reference sequence(s): NM_001136140.1,NM_016308.2. Note that this plasmid does NOT contain Cas9. It should be used in conjunction with lentiCas9-Blast (Addgene #52962) or otherwise with cell lines already expressing Cas9. Browse the full kinome gRNA library at http://www.addgene.org/pooled-library/broadgpp-human-kinome/ or visit http://www.broadinstitute.org/rnai/public/ for detailed protocols and information.
How to cite: CMPK1 gRNA (BRDN0001145332) was a gift from John Doench & David Root (Addgene plasmid # 77302 ; http://n2t.net/addgene:77302 ; RRID:Addgene_77302)
