>Addgene plasmid #77302 | CMPK1 gRNA (BRDN0001145332) | depositor partial sequence | sequence record 144762 | Target Sequence
AGCAGAGGAGAATCGGCCGG
