>Addgene plasmid #77302 | CMPK1 gRNA (BRDN0001145332) | addgene partial sequence | sequence record 187495 | hU6-F
TAGAAAGTAATAATTTCTTGGGTAGTTTGCAGTTTTAAAATTATGTTTTAAAATGGACTATCATATGCTT
ACCGTAACTTGAAAGTATTTCGATTTCTTGGCTTTATATATCTTGTGGAAAGGACGAAACACCGAGCAGA
GGAGAATCGGCCGGGTTTTAGAGCTAGAAATAGCAAGTTAAAATAAGGCTAGTCCGTTATCAACTTGAAA
AAGTGGCACCGAGTCGGTGCTTTTTTAAGCTTGGCGTAACTAGATCTTGAGACAAATGGCAGTATTCATC
CACAATTTTAAAAGAAAAGGGGGGATTGGGGGGTACAGTGCAGGGGAAAGAATAGTAGACATAATAGCAA
CAGACATACAAACTAAAGAATTACAAAAACAAATTACAAAAATTCAAAATTTTCGGGTTTATTACAGGGA
CAGCAGAGATCCACTTTGGCGCCGGCTCGAGGGGGCCCGGGTGCAAAGATGGATAAAGTTTTAAACAGAG
AGGAATCTTTGCAGCTAATGGACCTTCTAGGTCTTGAAAGGAGTGGGAATTGGCTCCGGTGCCCGTCAGT
GGGCAGAGCG
